>Addgene plasmid #117658 | pPICZ-pre-pro-alphaf-E2-Crimson | addgene full sequence | sequence record 231065 | Addgene NGS Result
AGATCTAACATCCAAAGACGAAAGGTTGAATGAAACCTTTTTGCCATCCGACATCCACAGGTCCATTCTC
ACACATAAGTGCCAAACGCAACAGGAGGGGATACACTAGCAGCAGACCGTTGCAAACGCAGGACCTCCAC
TCCTCTTCTCCTCAACACCCACTTTTGCCATCGAAAAACCAGCCCAGTTATTGGGCTTGATTGGAGCTCG
CTCATTCCAATTCCTTCTATTAGGCTACTAACACCATGACTTTATTAGCCTGTCTATCCTGGCCCCCCTG
GCGAGGTTCATGTTTGTTTATTTCCGAATGCAACAAGCTCCGCATTACACCCGAACATCACTCCAGATGA
GGGCTTTCTGAGTGTGGGGTCAAATAGTTTCATGTTCCCCAAATGGCCCAAAACTGACAGTTTAAACGCT
GTCTTGGAACCTAATATGACAAAAGCGTGATCTCATCCAAGATGAACTAAGTTTGGTTCGTTGAAATGCT
AACGGCCAGTTGGTCAAAAAGAAACTTCCAAAAGTCGGCATACCGTTTGTCTTGTTTGGTATTGATTGAC
GAATGCTCAAAAATAATCTCATTAATGCTTAGCGCAGTCTCTCTATCGCTTCTGAACCCCGGTGCACCTG
TGCCGAAACGCAAATGGGGAAACACCCGCTTTTTGGATGATTATGCATTGTCTCCACATTGTATGCTTCC
AAGATTCTGGTGGGAATACTGCTGATAGCCTAACGTTCATGATCAAAATTTAACTGTTCTAACCCCTACT
TGACAGCAATATATAAACAGAAGGAAGCTGCCCTGTCTTAAACCTTTTTTTTTATCATCATTATTAGCTT
ACTTTCATAATTGCGACTGGTTCCAATTGACAAGCTTTTGATTTTAACGACTTTTAACGACAACTTGAGA
AGATCAAAAAACAACTAATTATTCGAAACGATGAGATTTCCTTCAATTTTTACTGCAGTTTTATTCGCAG
CATCCTCCGCATTAGCTGCTCCAGTCAACACTACAACAGAAGATGAAACGGCACAAATTCCGGCTGAAGC
TGTCATCGGTTACTTAGATTTAGAAGGGGATTTCGATGTTGCTGTTTTGCCATTTTCCAACAGCACAAAT
AACGGGTTATTGTTTATAAATACTACTATTGCCAGCATTGCTGCTAAAGAAGAAGGGGTATCTTTGGATA
AAAGAGAGGCTGAAGCTGATAGCACTGAGAACGTCATCAAGCCCTTCATGCGCTTCAAGGTGCACATGGA
GGGCTCCGTGAACGGCCACGAGTTCGAGATCGAGGGCGTGGGCGAGGGCAAGCCCTACGAGGGCACCCAG
ACCGCCAAGCTGCAAGTGACCAAGGGCGGCCCCCTGCCCTTCGCCTGGGACATCCTGTCCCCCCAGTTCT
TCTACGGCTCCAAGGCGTACATCAAGCACCCCGCCGACATCCCCGACTACCTCAAGCAGTCCTTCCCCGA
GGGCTTCAAGTGGGAGCGCGTGATGAACTTCGAGGACGGCGGCGTGGTGACCGTGACCCAGGACTCCTCC
CTGCAGGACGGCACCCTCATCTACCACGTGAAGTTCATCGGCGTGAACTTCCCCTCCGACGGCCCCGTAA
TGCAGAAGAAGACTCTGGGCTGGGAGCCCTCCACTGAGCGCAACTACCCCCGCGACGGCGTGCTGAAGGG
CGAGAACCACATGGCGCTGAAGCTGAAGGGCGGCGGCCACTACCTGTGTGAGTTCAAGTCCATCTACATG
GCCAAGAAGCCCGTGAAGCTGCCCGGCTACCACTACGTGGACTACAAGCTCGACATCACCTCCCACAACG
AGGACTACACCGTGGTGGAGCAGTACGAGCGCGCCGAGGCCCGCCACCACCTGTTCCAGTAGTCAAGAGG
ATGTCAAAATGCCATTTGCCTGAGAGATGCAGGCTTCATTTTTGATACTTTTTTATTTGTAACCTATATA
GTATAGGATTTTTTTTGTCATTTTGTTTCTTCTCGTACGAGCTTGCTCCTGATCAGCCTATCTCGCAGCT
GATGAATATCTTGTGGTAGGGGTTTGGGAAAATCATTCGAGTTTGATGTTTTTCTTGGTATTTCCCACTC
CTCTTCAGAGTACAGAAGATTAAGTGAGACCTTCGTTTGTGCGGATCCCCCACACACCATAGCTTCAAAA
TGTTTCTACTCCTTTTTTACTCTTCCAGATTTTCTCGGACTCCGCGCATCGCCGTACCACTTCAAAACAC
CCAAGCACAGCATACTAAATTTCCCCTCTTTCTTCCTCTAGGGTGTCGTTAATTACCCGTACTAAAGGTT
TGGAAAAGAAAAAAGAGACCGCCTCGTTTCTTTTTCTTCGTCGAAAAAGGCAATAAAAATTTTTATCACG
TTTCTTTTTCTTGAAAATTTTTTTTTTTGATTTTTTTCTCTTTCGATGACCTCCCATTGATATTTAAGTT
AATAAACGGTCTTCAATTTCTCAAGTTTCAGTTTCATTTTTCTTGTTCTATTACAACTTTTTTTACTTCT
TGCTCATTAGAAAGAAAGCATAGCAATCTAATCTAAGGGCGGTGTTGACAATTAATCATCGGCATAGTAT
ATCGGCATAGTATAATACGACAAGGTGAGGAACTAAACCATGGCCAAGTTGACCAGTGCCGTTCCGGTGC
TCACCGCGCGCGACGTCGCCGGAGCGGTCGAGTTCTGGACCGACCGGCTCGGGTTCTCCCGGGACTTCGT
GGAGGACGACTTCGCCGGTGTGGTCCGGGACGACGTGACCCTGTTCATCAGCGCGGTCCAGGACCAGGTG
GTGCCGGACAACACCCTGGCCTGGGTGTGGGTGCGCGGCCTGGACGAGCTGTACGCCGAGTGGTCGGAGG
TCGTGTCCACGAACTTCCGGGACGCCTCCGGGCCGGCCATGACCGAGATCGGCGAGCAGCCGTGGGGGCG
GGAGTTCGCCCTGCGCGACCCGGCCGGCAACTGCGTGCACTTCGTGGCCGAGGAGCAGGACTGACACGTC
CGACGCGGCCCGACGGGTCCGAGGCCTCGGAGATCCGTCCCCCTTTTCCTTTGTCGATATCATGTAATTA
GTTATGTCACGCTTACATTCACGCCCTCCCCCCACATCCGCTCTAACCGAAAAGGAAGGAGTTAGACAAC
CTGAAGTCTAGGTCCCTATTTATTTTTTTATAGTTATGTTAGTATTAAGAACGTTATTTATATTTCAAAT
TTTTCTTTTTTTTCTGTACAGACGCGTGTACGCATGTAACATTATACTGAAAACCTTGCTTGAGAAGGTT
TTGGGACGCTCGAAGGCTTTAATTTGCAAGCTGGAGACCAACATGTGAGCAAAAGGCCAGCAAAAGGCCA
GGAACCGTAAAAAGGCCGCGTTGCTGGCGTTTTTCCATAGGCTCCGCCCCCCTGACGAGCATCACAAAAA
TCGACGCTCAAGTCAGAGGTGGCGAAACCCGACAGGACTATAAAGATACCAGGCGTTTCCCCCTGGAAGC
TCCCTCGTGCGCTCTCCTGTTCCGACCCTGCCGCTTACCGGATACCTGTCCGCCTTTCTCCCTTCGGGAA
GCGTGGCGCTTTCTCATAGCTCACGCTGTAGGTATCTCAGTTCGGTGTAGGTCGTTCGCTCCAAGCTGGG
CTGTGTGCACGAACCCCCCGTTCAGCCCGACCGCTGCGCCTTATCCGGTAACTATCGTCTTGAGTCCAAC
CCGGTAAGACACGACTTATCGCCACTGGCAGCAGCCACTGGTAACAGGATTAGCAGAGCGAGGTATGTAG
GCGGTGCTACAGAGTTCTTGAAGTGGTGGCCTAACTACGGCTACACTAGAAGAACAGTATTTGGTATCTG
CGCTCTGCTGAAGCCAGTTACCTTCGGAAAAAGAGTTGGTAGCTCTTGATCCGGCAAACAAACCACCGCT
GGTAGCGGTGGTTTTTTTGTTTGCAAGCAGCAGATTACGCGCAGAAAAAAAGGATCTCAAGAAGATCCTT
TGATCTTTTCTACGGGGTCTGACGCTCAGTGGAACGAAAACTCACGTTAAGGGATTTTGGTCATGAGATC
Features (pLannotate 1.2.2; 9 found; start..end, strand, type, name):
      2..940     +  promoter       AOX1 promoter: Pichia pastoris AOX1; inducible promoter, regulated by methanol
    941..1207    +  CDS            α-factor secretion signal: N-terminal secretion signal from S. cerevisiae alpha-factor; MFα1; Cleavage by the Kex2 protease occurs after the dibasic KR sequence. The EA dipeptides are then removed by dipeptidyl aminopeptidase A.
   1208..1882    +  CDS            E2-Crimson: far-red noncytotoxic tetrameric variant of DsRed fluorescent protein (Strack et al., 2009) mammalian codon-optimized
   1883..2129    +  terminator     AOX1 terminator: Pichia pastoris AOX1; transcription terminator for AOX1
   2150..2557    +  promoter       TEF1 promoter: S. cerevisiae TEF1; promoter for EF-1α
   2564..2611    +  promoter       EM7 promoter: synthetic bacterial promoter&nbsp
   2630..3004    +  CDS            BleoR: antibiotic-binding protein; Sh ble from Streptoalloteichus hindustanus; confers resistance to bleomycin, phleomycin, and Zeocin™
   3070..3317    +  terminator     CYC1 terminator: S. cerevisiae CYC1; transcription terminator for CYC1
   3392..3980    -  rep_origin     ori: high-copy-number ColE1/pMB1/pBR322/pUC origin of replication
