[The description below was written by a language model from this plasmid's Addgene catalogue record and pLannotate feature annotations shown in this document.]
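Description:
pPICZ-pre-pro-alphaf-E2-Crimson is a yeast expression plasmid of about 4.1 kb built on the pPICZalpha backbone and intended for Pichia pastoris. It has no yeast replication origin and is described by the depositor as an integration plasmid targeted to the AOX1 promoter locus, so stable expression depends on recombination into the host genome. In E. coli it is propagated through a high-copy ColE1/pUC-type origin. A single Sh ble (BleoR) gene provides Zeocin selection in both hosts. It sits behind tandem promoters, the S. cerevisiae TEF1 promoter for expression in yeast and the synthetic EM7 promoter for expression in bacteria, and is followed by the CYC1 terminator.

The expression cassette is driven by the methanol-inducible AOX1 promoter and closed by the AOX1 terminator. It encodes the native pre-pro secretion signal of the S. cerevisiae mating alpha-factor (MFα1), fused directly upstream of E2-Crimson, a far-red, tetrameric DsRed derivative annotated as mammalian codon-optimized. The record notes that this signal variant carries leucine at position 42. The pre region directs the fusion into the endoplasmic reticulum. The pro region is removed late in the secretory pathway by Kex2 cleavage after the dibasic KR site, with the remaining EA dipeptides trimmed by dipeptidyl aminopeptidase A. Because the cargo is fluorescent, its location inside the cell can be followed by microscopy and its release into the medium can be measured. The stated purpose is to test the intracellular localisation of E2-Crimson and to study secretion efficiency, and the associated work concerns improving secretion signals for model proteins in Pichia pastoris.
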