Addgene plasmid #117658: pPICZ-pre-pro-alphaf-E2-Crimson
Purpose: Test intracellular localisation of E2-Crimson and study the secretion efficiency
Depositing lab: Pau Ferrer & Benjamin Glick. Depositing organization: University of Chicago. Publication: An improved secretion signal enhances the secretion of model proteins from Pichia pastoris. Barrero JJ, Casler JC, Valero F, Ferrer P, Glick BS. Microb Cell Fact. 2018 Oct 12;17(1):161. doi: 10.1186/s12934-018-1009-5. PubMed 30314480.
Backbone
  Vector backbone: pPICZalpha
  Vector type: Yeast Expression
Growth in bacteria
  Bacterial resistance: Bleocin (Zeocin), 50 μg/mL
  Growth temperature: 37°C
  Growth strain: DH5alpha
  Copy number: Unknown
Gene/Insert
  Gene/Insert name: pre-pro-alphaf-E2-Crimson
  Mutation: This plasmid encodes the fluorescent protein E2-Crimson together with the native mating alpha factor secretion signal from Saccharomyces cerevisiae. This secretion signal variant has Leucine at position 42.
  Promoter: pAOX1
  Cloning method: Gibson Cloning
Terms and licenses: Academic/Nonprofit Terms; Industry Terms: Not Available to Industry
Depositor comments: Integration plasmid in the pAOX1 locus.
How to cite: pPICZ-pre-pro-alphaf-E2-Crimson was a gift from Pau Ferrer & Benjamin Glick (Addgene plasmid # 117658 ; http://n2t.net/addgene:117658 ; RRID:Addgene_117658)
